>Addgene plasmid #219524 | pHis-TEV-Nsp15-V66L | addgene full sequence | sequence record 433377 | Addgene NGS Result
TAATACGACTCACTATAGGGGAATTGTGAGCGGATAACAATTCCCCTCTAGAAATAATTTTGTTTAACTT
TAAGAAGGAGATATACATATGCACCACCACCACCACCATAGCAGCGGCGTTGACCTGGGCACCGAGAACC
TGTATTTCCAAAGCAATGCGATGAGCCTGGAGAATGTTGCGTTTAACGTGGTTAACAAGGGTCACTTCGA
TGGTCAGCAAGGCGAGGTGCCGGTTAGCATCATTAACAACACCGTGTACACCAAGGTTGACGGCGTGGAT
GTTGAGCTGTTTGAAAACAAAACCACCCTGCCGGTGAACGTTGCGTTCGAGCTGTGGGCGAAGCGTAACA
TCAAACCGCTGCCGGAAGTTAAGATTCTGAACAACCTGGGTGTGGACATCGCGGCGAACACCGTTATTTG
GGACTATAAACGTGATGCGCCGGCGCACATCAGCACCATTGGCGTTTGCAGCATGACCGACATCGCGAAG
AAACCGACCGAAACCATTTGCGCGCCGCTGACCGTGTTCTTTGACGGTCGTGTGGATGGCCAGGTTGACC
TGTTTCGTAACGCGCGTAACGGTGTGCTGATCACCGAGGGTAGCGTTAAAGGCCTGCAGCCGAGCGTGGG
TCCGAAACAAGCGAGCCTGAACGGTGTTACCCTGATTGGCGAAGCGGTGAAGACCCAGTTCAACTACTAT
AAGAAAGTGGATGGTGTGGTTCAGCAACTGCCGGAAACCTACTTTACCCAGAGCCGTAACCTGCAAGAGT
TCAAGCCGCGTAGCCAAATGGAGATCGATTTTCTGGAACTGGCGATGGACGAGTTCATTGAACGTTACAA
ACTGGAGGGTTATGCGTTTGAACACATCGTTTACGGCGACTTCAGCCACAGCCAACTGGGTGGCCTGCAC
CTGCTGATTGGTCTGGCGAAGCGTTTCAAAGAGAGCCCGTTTGAGCTGGAAGATTTCATCCCGATGGACA
GCACCGTGAAGAACTATTTTATTACCGATGCGCAGACCGGCAGCAGCAAATGCGTGTGCAGCGTTATCGA
CCTGCTGCTGGACGATTTCGTTGAGATCATTAAAAGCCAGGACCTGAGCGTGGTGAGCAAGGTGGTTAAA
GTGACCATCGACTATACCGAAATTAGCTTCATGCTGTGGTGCAAAGATGGTCACGTGGAAACCTTCTACC
CGAAACTGCAATAATAAGGATCCGGCTGCTAACAAAGCCCGAAAGGAAGCTGAGTTGGCTGCTGCCACCG
CTGAGCAATAACTAGCATAACCCCTTGGGGCCTCTAAACGGGTCTTGAGGGGTTTTTTGCTGAAAGGAGG
AACTATATCCGGATATCCCGCAAGAGGCCCGGCAGTACCGGCATAACCAAGCCTATGCCTACAGCATCCA
GGGTGACGGTGCCGAGGATGACGATGAGCGCATTGTTAGATTTCATACACGGTGCCTGACTGCGTTAGCA
ATTTAACTGTGATAAACTACCGCATTAAAGCTTATCGATGATAAGCTGTCAAACATGAGAATTCTTGAAG
ACGAAAGGGCCTCGTGATACGCCTATTTTTATAGGTTAATGTCATGATAATAATGGTTTCTTAGACGTCA
GGTGGCACTTTTCGGGGAAATGTGCGCGGAACCCCTATTTGTTTATTTTTCTAAATACATTCAAATATGT
ATCCGCTCATGAGACAATAACCCTGATAAATGCTTCAATAATATTGAAAAAGGAAGAGTATGAGTATTCA
ACATTTCCGTGTCGCCCTTATTCCCTTTTTTGCGGCATTTTGCCTTCCTGTTTTTGCTCACCCAGAAACG
CTGGTGAAAGTAAAAGATGCTGAAGATCAGTTGGGTGCACGAGTGGGTTACATCGAACTGGATCTCAACA
GCGGTAAGATCCTTGAGAGTTTTCGCCCCGAAGAACGTTTTCCAATGATGAGCACTTTTAAAGTTCTGCT
ATGTGGCGCGGTATTATCCCGTGTTGACGCCGGGCAAGAGCAACTCGGTCGCCGCATACACTATTCTCAG
AATGACTTGGTTGAGTACTCACCAGTCACAGAAAAGCATCTTACGGATGGCATGACAGTAAGAGAATTAT
GCAGTGCTGCCATAACCATGAGTGATAACACTGCGGCCAACTTACTTCTGACAACGATCGGAGGACCGAA
GGAGCTAACCGCTTTTTTGCACAACATGGGGGATCATGTAACTCGCCTTGATCGTTGGGAACCGGAGCTG
AATGAAGCCATACCAAACGACGAGCGTGACACCACGATGCCTGCAGCAATGGCAACAACGTTGCGCAAAC
TATTAACTGGCGAACTACTTACTCTAGCTTCCCGGCAACAATTAATAGACTGGATGGAGGCGGATAAAGT
TGCAGGACCACTTCTGCGCTCGGCCCTTCCGGCTGGCTGGTTTATTGCTGATAAATCTGGAGCCGGTGAG
CGTGGGTCTCGCGGTATCATTGCAGCACTGGGGCCAGATGGTAAGCCCTCCCGTATCGTAGTTATCTACA
CGACGGGGAGTCAGGCAACTATGGATGAACGAAATAGACAGATCGCTGAGATAGGTGCCTCACTGATTAA
GCATTGGTAACTGTCAGACCAAGTTTACTCATATATACTTTAGATTGATTTAAAACTTCATTTTTAATTT
AAAAGGATCTAGGTGAAGATCCTTTTTGATAATCTCATGACCAAAATCCCTTAACGTGAGTTTTCGTTCC
ACTGAGCGTCAGACCCCGTAGAAAAGATCAAAGGATCTTCTTGAGATCCTTTTTTTCTGCGCGTAATCTG
CTGCTTGCAAACAAAAAAACCACCGCTACCAGCGGTGGTTTGTTTGCCGGATCAAGAGCTACCAACTCTT
TTTCCGAAGGTAACTGGCTTCAGCAGAGCGCAGATACCAAATACTGTCCTTCTAGTGTAGCCGTAGTTAG
GCCACCACTTCAAGAACTCTGTAGCACCGCCTACATACCTCGCTCTGCTAATCCTGTTACCAGTGGCTGC
TGCCAGTGGCGATAAGTCGTGTCTTACCGGGTTGGACTCAAGACGATAGTTACCGGATAAGGCGCAGCGG
TCGGGCTGAACGGGGGGTTCGTGCACACAGCCCAGCTTGGAGCGAACGACCTACACCGAACTGAGATACC
TACAGCGTGAGCTATGAGAAAGCGCCACGCTTCCCGAAGGGAGAAAGGCGGACAGGTATCCGGTAAGCGG
CAGGGTCGGAACAGGAGAGCGCACGAGGGAGCTTCCAGGGGGAAACGCCTGGTATCTTTATAGTCCTGTC
GGGTTTCGCCACCTCTGACTTGAGCGTCGATTTTTGTGATGCTCGTCAGGGGGGCGGAGCCTATGGAAAA
ACGCCAGCAACGCGGCCTTTTTACGGTTCCTGGCCTTTTGCTGGCCTTTTGCTCACATGTTCTTTCCTGC
GTTATCCCCTGATTCTGTGGATAACCGTATTACCGCCTTTGAGTGAGCTGATACCGCTCGCCGCAGCCGA
ACGACCGAGCGCAGCGAGTCAGTGAGCGAGGAAGCGGAAGAGCGCCTGATGCGGTATTTTCTCCTTACGC
ATCTGTGCGGTATTTCACACCGCAATGGTGCACTCTCAGTACAATCTGCTCTGATGCCGCATAGTTAAGC
CAGTATACACTCCGCTATCGCTACGTGACTGGGTCATGGCTGCGCCCCGACACCCGCCAACACCCGCTGA
CGCGCCCTGACGGGCTTGTCTGCTCCCGGCATCCGCTTACAGACAAGCTGTGACCGTCTCCGGGAGCTGC
ATGTGTCAGAGGTTTTCACCGTCATCACCGAAACGCGCGAGGCAGCTGCGGTAAAGCTCATCAGCGTGGT
CGTGAAGCGATTCACAGATGTCTGCCTGTTCATCCGCGTCCAGCTCGTTGAGTTTCTCCAGAAGCGTTAA
TGTCTGGCTTCTGATAAAGCGGGCCATGTTAAGGGCGGTTTTTTCCTGTTTGGTCACTGATGCCTCCGTG
TAAGGGGGATTTCTGTTCATGGGGGTAATGATACCGATGAAACGAGAGAGGATGCTCACGATACGGGTTA
CTGATGATGAACATGCCCGGTTACTGGAACGTTGTGAGGGTAAACAACTGGCGGTATGGATGCGGCGGGA
CCAGAGAAAAATCACTCAGGGTCAATGCCAGCGCTTCGTTAATACAGATGTAGGTGTTCCACAGGGTAGC
CAGCAGCATCCTGCGATGCAGATCCGGAACATAATGGTGCAGGGCGCTGACTTCCGCGTTTCCAGACTTT
ACGAAACACGGAAACCGAAGACCATTCATGTTGTTGCTCAGGTCGCAGACGTTTTGCAGCAGCAGTCGCT
TCACGTTCGCTCGCGTATCGGTGATTCATTCTGCTAACCAGTAAGGCAACCCCGCCAGCCTAGCCGGGTC
CTCAACGACAGGAGCACGATCATGCGCACCCGTGGCCAGGACCCAACGCTGCCCGAGATGCGCCGCGTGC
GGCTGCTGGAGATGGCGGACGCGATGGATATGTTCTGCCAAGGGTTGGTTTGCGCATTCACAGTTCTCCG
CAAGAATTGATTGGCTCCAATTCTTGGAGTGGTGAATCCGTTAGCGAGGTGCCGCCGGCTTCCATTCAGG
TCGAGGTGGCCCGGCTCCATGCACCGCGACGCAACGCGGGGAGGCAGACAAGGTATAGGGCGGCGCCTAC
AATCCATGCCAACCCGTTCCATGTGCTCGCCGAGGCGGCATAAATCGCCGTGACGATCAGCGGTCCAATG
ATCGAAGTTAGGCTGGTAAGAGCCGCGAGCGATCCTTGAAGCTGTCCCTGATGGTCGTCATCTACCTGCC
TGGACAGCATGGCCTGCAACGCGGGCATCCCGATGCCGCCGGAAGCGAGAAGAATCATAATGGGGAAGGC
CATCCAGCCTCGCGTCGCGAACGCCAGCAAGACGTAGCCCAGCGCGTCGGCCGCCATGCCGGCGATAATG
GCCTGCTTCTCGCCGAAACGTTTGGTGGCGGGACCAGTGACGAAGGCTTGAGCGAGGGCGTGCAAGATTC
CGAATACCGCAAGCGACAGGCCGATCATCGTCGCGCTCCAGCGAAAGCGGTCCTCGCCGAAAATGACCCA
GAGCGCTGCCGGCACCTGTCCTACGAGTTGCATGATAAAGAAGACAGTCATAAGTGCGGCGACGATAGTC
ATGCCCCGCGCCCACCGGAAGGAGCTGACTGGGTTGAAGGCTCTCAAGGGCATCGGTCGAGATCCCGGTG
CCTAATGAGTGAGCTAACTTACATTAATTGCGTTGCGCTCACTGCCCGCTTTCCAGTCGGGAAACCTGTC
GTGCCAGCTGCATTAATGAATCGGCCAACGCGCGGGGAGAGGCGGTTTGCGTATTGGGCGCCAGGGTGGT
TTTTCTTTTCACCAGTGAGACGGGCAACAGCTGATTGCCCTTCACCGCCTGGCCCTGAGAGAGTTGCAGC
AAGCGGTCCACGCTGGTTTGCCCCAGCAGGCGAAAATCCTGTTTGATGGTGGTTAACGGCGGGATATAAC
ATGAGCTGTCTTCGGTATCGTCGTATCCCACTACCGAGATATCCGCACCAACGCGCAGCCCGGACTCGGT
AATGGCGCGCATTGCGCCCAGCGCCATCTGATCGTTGGCAACCAGCATCGCAGTGGGAACGATGCCCTCA
TTCAGCATTTGCATGGTTTGTTGAAAACCGGACATGGCACTCCAGTCGCCTTCCCGTTCCGCTATCGGCT
GAATTTGATTGCGAGTGAGATATTTATGCCAGCCAGCCAGACGCAGACGCGCCGAGACAGAACTTAATGG
GCCCGCTAACAGCGCGATTTGCTGGTGACCCAATGCGACCAGATGCTCCACGCCCAGTCGCGTACCGTCT
TCATGGGAGAAAATAATACTGTTGATGGGTGTCTGGTCAGAGACATCAAGAAATAACGCCGGAACATTAG
TGCAGGCAGCTTCCACAGCAATGGCATCCTGGTCATCCAGCGGATAGTTAATGATCAGCCCACTGACGCG
TTGCGCGAGAAGATTGTGCACCGCCGCTTTACAGGCTTCGACGCCGCTTCGTTCTACCATCGACACCACC
ACGCTGGCACCCAGTTGATCGGCGCGAGATTTAATCGCCGCGACAATTTGCGACGGCGCGTGCAGGGCCA
GACTGGAGGTGGCAACGCCAATCAGCAACGACTGTTTGCCCGCCAGTTGTTGTGCCACGCGGTTGGGAAT
GTAATTCAGCTCCGCCATCGCCGCTTCCACTTTTTCCCGCGTTTTCGCAGAAACGTGGCTGGCCTGGTTC
ACCACGCGGGAAACGGTCTGATAAGAGACACCGGCATACTCTGCGACATCGTATAACGTTACTGGTTTCA
CATTCACCACCCTGAATTGACTCTCTTCCGGGCGCTATCATGCCATACCGCGAAAGGTTTTGCGCCATTC
GATGGTGTCCGGGATCTCGACGCTCTCCCTTATGCGACTCCTGCATTAGGAAGCAGCCCAGTAGTAGGTT
GAGGCCGTTGAGCACCGCCGCCGCAAGGAATGGTGCATGCAAGGAGATGGCGCCCAACAGTCCCCCGGCC
ACGGGGCCTGCCACCATACCCACGCCGAAACAAGCGCTCATGAGCCCGAAGTGGCGAGCCCGATCTTCCC
CATCGGTGATGTCGGCGATATAGGCGCCAGCAACCGCACCTGTGGCGCCGGTGATGCCGGCCACGATGCG
TCCGGCGTAGAGGATCGAGATCTCGATCCCGCGAAAT
Features (pLannotate 1.2.2; 20 found; start..end, strand, type, name):
      1..19      +  promoter       T7 promoter: promoter for bacteriophage T7 RNA polymerase
     20..44      +  protein_bind   lac operator: The lac repressor binds to the lac operator to inhibit transcription in E. coli. This inhibition can be relieved by adding lactose or isopropyl-β-D-thiogalactopyranoside (IPTG). lac repressor encoded by lacI
     59..81      +  RBS            RBS: efficient ribosome binding site from bacteriophage T7 gene 10 (Olins and Rangwala, 1989)
     92..108     +  CDS            9xHis (fragment): 9xHis affinity tag
    164..1201    +  CDS            rep (fragment): R1AB_SARS2 - Experimental evidence at protein level: Swiss-Prot protein existence level 1. [2'-O-methyltransferase]: Methyltransferase that mediates mRNA cap 2'-O-ribose methylation to the 5'-cap structure of viral mRNAs. N7-methyl guanosine cap is a prerequisite for binding of nsp16. Therefore plays an essential role in viral mRNAs cap methylation which is essential to evade immune system. From Severe acute respiratory syndrome coronavirus 2 (2019-nCoV) (SARS-CoV-2).
   1215..1264    +  CDS            SET1 (fragment): solubility-enhancement tag derived from T7 phage gene 10B
   1272..1319    +  terminator     T7 terminator: transcription terminator for bacteriophage T7 RNA polymerase
   1342..1446    -  CDS            TcR (fragment): tetracycline efflux protein; tet; confers resistance to tetracycline
   1494..1522    -  promoter       tet promoter: E. coli promoter for tetracycline efflux protein gene
   1635..1739    +  promoter       AmpR promoter: bla
   1740..2600    +  CDS            AmpR: β-lactamase; bla; confers resistance to ampicillin, carbenicillin, and related antibiotics
   2771..3359    +  rep_origin     ori: high-copy-number ColE1/pMB1/pBR322/pUC origin of replication
   3545..3684    -  misc_feature   bom: basis of mobility region from pBR322
   3786..3977    -  CDS            rop: Rop protein, which maintains plasmids at low copy number; rop
   3994..4374    +  CDS            YPB1_ECOLX: Protein predicted: Swiss-Prot protein existence level 4. From Escherichia coli.
   4616..5240    -  CDS            TcR (fragment): tetracycline efflux protein; tet; confers resistance to tetracycline
   5255..5276    -  protein_bind   CAP binding site: CAP binding activates transcription in the presence of cAMP. E. coli catabolite activator protein
   5289..6371    -  CDS            lacI: lac repressor; lacI; The lac repressor binds to the lac operator to inhibit transcription in E. coli. This inhibition can be relieved by adding lactose or isopropyl-β-D-thiogalactopyranoside (IPTG).
   6372..6449    -  promoter       lacI promoter: lacI
   6457..6736    -  CDS            TcR (fragment): tetracycline efflux protein; tet; confers resistance to tetracycline
