[The description below was written by a language model from this plasmid's Addgene catalogue record and pLannotate feature annotations shown in this document.]
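Description:
pHis-TEV-Nsp15-V66L is a bacterial expression plasmid built on the pET-11b backbone for producing a point mutant of SARS-CoV-2 non-structural protein 15 (Nsp15, also called NendoU), the uridine-specific nidoviral endoribonuclease, in E. coli. The plasmid is about 6.76 kb and carries the pBR322-type origin together with the bom region and the rop gene, consistent with its listing as low copy. Selection is by ampicillin through the β-lactamase gene. The tetracycline-resistance fragments and tet promoter in the annotation are non-functional pBR322 remnants typical of pET vectors.

The payload is a synthetic, expression-optimized full-length Nsp15 coding sequence of roughly 1 kb, cloned between the NdeI and BamHI sites and carrying the V66L substitution. It is transcribed from a T7 promoter followed by a lac operator (T7lac), translated from the T7 gene 10 ribosome binding site, and terminated at the T7 terminator. The plasmid-borne lacI gene supplies repressor, so expression stays off until IPTG induction in a host that provides T7 RNA polymerase. The protein carries an N-terminal His6 tag followed by a linker with a TEV protease recognition site, allowing metal-affinity purification and subsequent tag removal.

The automated annotation labels the tag as a fragment of a 9xHis tag. It matches the insert to the replicase polyprotein 1ab with descriptive text about the 2'-O-methyltransferase; this reflects the polyprotein database entry rather than the actual Nsp15 segment. The catalogue's Entrez link to the N gene likewise appears inconsistent with the insert. The short "SET1" hit downstream of the insert is probably residual T7 gene 10 vector sequence rather than a fused tag. The associated publication concerns the hexameric dynamics of Nsp15, suggesting the mutant was made for structural and functional study of the recombinant enzyme.
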