Addgene plasmid #219524: pHis-TEV-Nsp15-V66L
Purpose: E. coli plasmid (T7lac promoter) for full-length, SARS CoV-2 Nsp15-V66L (uridine-specific nidoviral endoribonuclease, expression-optimized gene) with N-terminal TEV protease cleavable His6-tag
Depositing lab: Debra Hansen. Depositing organization: Arizona State University. Publication: Functional implications of hexameric dynamics in SARS-CoV-2 Nsp15. Sonowal M, Ketawala G, Nagaratnam N, Logeswaran D, Basu S, de Sanctis D, Orlans J, Rose SL, Jernigan RJ, Hu H, Aguilar JDM, Ranaweera ME, Zacks MA, Chen JJ, Hansen DT, Schrag LG, Fromme R, Botha S, Fromme P. Protein Sci. 2025 Jun;34(6):e70115. doi: 10.1002/pro.70115. PubMed 40411374.
Backbone
  Vector backbone: pET-11b
  Backbone manufacturer: purchased from GenScript
  Backbone size w/o insert (bp): 5644
  Total vector size (bp): 6760
  Modifications to backbone: None. GenScript cloned the expression-optimized insert into NdeI and BamHI sites of pET-11b.
  Vector type: Bacterial Expression
Growth in bacteria
  Bacterial resistance: Ampicillin, 100 μg/mL
  Growth temperature: 37°C
  Growth strain: DH5alpha
  Copy number: Low Copy
Gene/Insert
  Gene/Insert name: Nsp15-V66L (alt names: NendoU-V66L; non-structural protein 15, V66L; uridylate-specific endoribonuclease, V66L)
  Species: Severe acute respiratory syndrome coronavirus 2
  Insert size (bp): 1037
  Mutation: V66L (G to C)
  Entrez Gene: N (a.k.a. GU280_gp10)
  Tag / fusion protein: TEV protease cleavable His6-tag (N terminal on insert)
Resource information
  A portion of this plasmid was derived from a plasmid made by: Purchased from GenScript the expression-optimized insert in the pET-11b backbone
Terms and licenses: Academic/Nonprofit Terms; Industry Terms: Not Available to Industry
Depositor comments: Protein sequence is MHHHHHHSSGVDLGTENLYFQSNAM + Nsp15-V66L (amino acid residues 6453-6798 of YP_009724389, with V66L mutation). Confers ampicillin-resistance. Backbone vector is pET-11b from GenScript. Mutation design by Nirupa Nagaratnam.
How to cite: pHis-TEV-Nsp15-V66L was a gift from Debra Hansen (Addgene plasmid # 219524 ; http://n2t.net/addgene:219524 ; RRID:Addgene_219524)
